>Addgene plasmid #118867 | pOCC291 | depositor full sequence | sequence record 224657 | Full Sequence
AGCTGCCACCATTTTGTTCGCCCAGGACTCTAGCTATAGTTCTAGTGGTTGGCTACGTATACTCCGGAAT
ATTAATAGATCATGGAGATAATTAAAATGATAACCATCTCGCAAATAAATAAGTATTTTACTGTTTTCGT
AACAGTTTTGTAATAAAAAAACCTATAAATATTCCGGATTATTCATACCGTCCCACCATCGGGCGCGGAT
CGCCACCATGGGCAGCAGCCATCACCATCACCATCACAGCAGCGGCAGACTGGAAGTTCTGTTCCAGGGG
CCGATGGTGTCTAAGGGCGAAGAGCTGATCAAGGAAAATATGCGTATGAAGGTGGTCATGGAAGGTTCGG
TCAACGGCCACCAATTCAAATGCACAGGTGAAGGAGAAGGCAGACCGTACGAGGGAACTCAAACCATGAG
GATCAAAGTCATCGAGGGAGGACCCCTGCCATTTGCCTTTGACATTCTTGCCACGTCGTTCATGTATGGC
AGCCGTACTTTTATCAAGTACCCGGCCGACATCCCTGATTTCTTTAAACAGTCCTTTCCTGAGGGTTTTA
CTTGGGAAAGAGTTACGAGATACGAAGATGGTGGAGTCGTCACCGTCACGCAGGACACCAGCCTTGAGGA
TGGCGAGCTCGTCTACAACGTCAAGGTCAGAGGGGTAAACTTTCCCTCCAATGGTCCCGTGATGCAGAAG
AAGACCAAGGGTTGGGAGCCTAATACAGAGATGATGTATCCAGCAGATGGTGGTCTGAGAGGATACACTG
ACATCGCACTGAAAGTTGATGGTGGTGGCCATCTGCACTGCAACTTCGTGACAACTTACAGGTCAAAAAA
GACCGTCGGGAACATCAAGATGCCCGGTGTCCATGCCGTTGATCACCGCCTGGAAAGGATCGAGGAGAGT
GACAATGAAACCTACGTAGTGCAACGCGAAGTGGCAGTTGCCAAATACAGCAACCTTGGTGGTGGCATGG
ACGAGCTGTACAAGGGATCCGCTGGCTCCGCTGCTGGTTCTGGCGCGGCCGCAAGCGCTATGGCCACAAC
CTGTTACATTGCACAAGATAAAAATATATCATCACGAACAGTAAAACTGTCTGCTTACATAAACAGTAAT
ACAAGGGGTGTTATGCAGTTTAAGGTTTACACCTATAAAAGAGAGAGCCGTTATCGTCTGTTTGTGGATG
TACAGAGTGATATTATTGACACGCCCGGGCGACGGATGGTGATCCCCCTGGCCAGTGCCCGTCTGCTGTC
AGATAAAGTCTCCCGTGAACTTTACCCGGTGGTGCATATCGGGGATGAAAGCTGGCGCATGATGACCACC
GATATGGCCAGTGTGCCGGTCTCCGTTATCGGGGAAGAAGTGGCTGATCTCAGCCACCGCGAAAATGACA
TCAAAAACGCCATTAACCTGATGTTCTGGGGAATATAAATGTCAGGCTCCCTTATACACAGCCAGTGGCG
CGCCGTAATAGAAGCTTGTCGAGAAGTACTAGAGGATCATAATCAGCCATACCACATTTGTAGAGGTTTT
ACTTGCTTTAAAAAACCTCCCACACCTCCCCCTGAACCTGAAACATAAAATGAATGCAATTGTTGTTGTT
AACTTGTTTATTGCAGCTTATAATGGTTACAAATAAAGCAATAGCATCACAAATTTCACAAATAAAGCAT
TTTTTTCACTGCATTCTAGTTGTGGTTTGTCCAAACTCATCAATGTATCTTATCATGTCTGGATCTGATC
ACTGCTTGAGCCTAGGAGATCCGAACCAGATAAGTGAAAGCCTGCATCCGCAGATCTTAATTAATAAAAC
ACGATACATTGTTATTAGTACATTTATTAAGCGCTAGATTCTGTGCGTTGTTGATTTACAGACAATTGTT
GTACGTATTTTAATAATTCATTAAATTTATAATCTTTAGGGTGGTATGTTAGAGCGAAAATCAAATGATT
TTCAGCGTCTTTATATCTGAATTTAAATATTAAATCCTCAATAGATTTGTAAAATAGGTTTCGATTAGTT
TCAAACAAGGGTTGTTTTTCCGAACCGATGGCTGGACTATCTAATGGATTTTCGCTCAACGCCACAAAAC
TTGCCAAATCTTGTAGCAGCAATCTAGCTTTGTCGATATTCGTTTGTGTTTTGTTTTGTAATAAAGGTTC
GACGTCGTTCAAAATATTATGCGCTTTTGTATTTCTTTCATCACTGTCGTTAGTGTACAATTGACTCGAC
GTAAACACGTTAAATAACGCTTGGACATATTTAACATCGGGCGTGTTAGCTTTATTAGGCCGATTATCGT
CGTCGTCCCAACCCTCGTCGTTAGAAGTTGCTTCCGAAGACGATTTTGCCATAGCCACACGACGCCTATT
AATTGTGTCGGCTAACACGTCCGCGATCAAATTTGTAGTTGAGCTTTTTGGGCCTCATGGGCCTTCCGCT
CACTGCCCGCTTTCCAGTCGGGAAACCTGTCGTGCCAGCTGCATTAACATGGTCATAGCTGTTTCCTTGC
GTATTGGGCGCTCTCCGCTTCCTCGCTCACTGACTCGCTGCGCTCGGTCGTTCGGGTAAAGCCTGGGGTG
CCTAATGAGCAAAAGGCCAGCAAAAGGCCAGGAACCGTAAAAAGGCCGCGTTGCTGGCGTTTTTCCATAG
GCTCCGCCCCCCTGACGAGCATCACAAAAATCGACGCTCAAGTCAGAGGTGGCGAAACCCGACAGGACTA
TAAAGATACCAGGCGTTTCCCCCTGGAAGCTCCCTCGTGCGCTCTCCTGTTCCGACCCTGCCGCTTACCG
GATACCTGTCCGCCTTTCTCCCTTCGGGAAGCGTGGCGCTTTCTCATAGCTCACGCTGTAGGTATCTCAG
TTCGGTGTAGGTCGTTCGCTCCAAGCTGGGCTGTGTGCACGAACCCCCCGTTCAGCCCGACCGCTGCGCC
TTATCCGGTAACTATCGTCTTGAGTCCAACCCGGTAAGACACGACTTATCGCCACTGGCAGCAGCCACTG
GTAACAGGATTAGCAGAGCGAGGTATGTAGGCGGTGCTACAGAGTTCTTGAAGTGGTGGCCTAACTACGG
CTACACTAGAAGAACAGTATTTGGTATCTGCGCTCTGCTGAAGCCAGTTACCTTCGGAAAAAGAGTTGGT
AGCTCTTGATCCGGCAAACAAACCACCGCTGGTAGCGGTGGTTTTTTTGTTTGCAAGCAGCAGATTACGC
GCAGAAAAAAAGGATCTCAAGAAGATCCTTTGATCTTTTCTACGGGGTCTGACGCTCAGTGGAACGAAAA
CTCACGTTAAGGGATTTTGGTCATGAGATTATCAAAAAGGATCTTCACCTAGATCCTTTTAAATTAAAAA
TGAAGTTTTAAATCAATCTAAAGTATATATGAGTAAACTTGGTCTGACAGTTACCAATGCTTAATCAGTG
AGGCACCTATCTCAGCGATCTGTCTATTTCGTTCATCCATAGTTGCCTGACTCCCCGTCGTGTAGATAAC
TACGATACGGGAGGGCTTACCATCTGGCCCCAGTGCTGCAATGATACCGCGAGACCCACGCTCACCGGCT
CCAGATTTATCAGCAATAAACCAGCCAGCCGGAAGGGCCGAGCGCAGAAGTGGTCCTGCAACTTTATCCG
CCTCCATCCAGTCTATTAATTGTTGCCGGGAAGCTAGAGTAAGTAGTTCGCCAGTTAATAGTTTGCGCAA
CGTTGTTGCCATTGCTGCAGGCATCGTGGTGTCACGCTCGTCGTTTGGTATGGCTTCATTCAGCTCCGGT
TCCCAACGATCAAGGCGAGTTACATGATCCCCCATGTTGTGCAAAAAAGCGGTTAGCTCCTTCGGTCCTC
CGATCGTTGTCAGAAGTAAGTTGGCCGCAGTGTTATCACTCATGGTTATGGCAGCACTGCATAATTCTCT
TACTGTCATGCCATCCGTAAGATGCTTTTCTGTGACTGGTGAGTACTCAACCAAGTCATTCTGAGAATAG
TGTATGCGGCGACCGAGTTGCTCTTGCCCGGCGTCAACACGGGATAATACCGCGCCACATAGCAGAACTT
TAAAAGTGCTCATCATTGGAAAACGTTCTTCGGGGCGAAAACTCTCAAGGATCTTACCGCTGTTGAGATC
CAGTTCGATGTAACCCACTCGTGCACCCAACTGATCTTCAGCATCTTTTACTTTCACCAGCGTTTCTGGG
TGAGCAAAAACAGGAAGGCAAAATGCCGCAAAAAAGGGAATAAGGGCGACACGGAAATGTTGAATACTCA
TTACTCTTCCTTTTTCAATATTATTGAAGCATTTATCAGGGTTATTGTCTCATGAGCGGATACATATTTG
AATGTATTTAGAAAAATAAACAAATAGGGGTTCCGCGCACATTTCCCCGAAAAGTGCCACCTAAATTGTA
AGCGTTAATATTTTGTTAAAATTCGCGTTAAATTTTTGTTAAATCAGCTCATTTTTTAACCAATAGGCCG
AAATCGGCAAAATCCCTTATAAATCAAAAGAATAGACCGAGATAGGGTTGAGTGGCCGCTACAGGGCGCT
CCCATTCGCCATTCAGGCTGCGCAACTGTTGGGAAGGGCGTTTCGGTGCGGGCCTCTTCGCTATTACGCC
AGCTGGCGAAAGGGGGATGTGCTGCAAGGCGATTAAGTTGGGTAACGCCAGGGTTTTCCCAGTCACGACG
TTGTAAAACGACGGCCAGTGAGCGCGACGTAATACGACTCACTATAGGGCGAATTGGCGGAAGGCCGTCA
AGGCCGTGACGTTAAAACTATTAAGCCATCCAATCGACCGTTAGTCGAATCAGGACCGCTGGTGCGAGAA
GCCGCGAAGTATGGCGAATGCATCGTATAACGTGTGGAGTCCGCTCATTAGAGCGTCATGTTTAGACAAG
AAAGCTACATATTTAATTGATCCCGATGATTTTATTGATAAATTGACCCTAACTCCATACACGGTATTCT
ACAATGGCGGGGTTTTGGTCAAAATTTCCGGACTGCGATTGTACATGCTGTTAACGGCTCCGCCCACTAT
TAATGAAATTAAAAATTCCAATTTTAAAAAACGCAGCAAGAGAAACATTTGTATGAAAGAATGCGTAGAA
GGAAAGAAAAATGTCGTGGACATGCTGAACAACAAGATTAATATGCCTCCGTGTATAAAAAAAATATTGA
ACGATTTGAAAGAAAACAATGTACCGCGCGGCGGTATGTACAGGAAGAGGTTTATACTAAACTGTTACAT
TGCAAACGTGGTTTCGTGTGCCAAGTGTGAAAACCGATGTTTAATCAAGGCTCTGACGCATTTCTACAAC
CACGACTCCAAGTGTGTGGGTGAAGTCATGCATCTTTTAATCAAATCCCAAGATGTGTATAAACCACCAA
ACTGCCAAAAAATGAAAACTGTGGACAAGCTCTGTCCGTTTGCTGGCAACTGCAAGGGTCTCAATCCTAT
TTGTAATTATTGAATAATAAAACAATTATAAATGCTAAATTTGTTTTTTATTAACGATACAAACCAAACG
CAACAAGAACATTTGTAGTATTATCTATAATTGAAAACGCGTAGTTATAATCGCTGAGGTAATATTTAAA
ATCATTTTCAAATGATTCACAGTTAATTTGCGACAATATAATTTTATTTTCACATAAACTAGACGCCTTG
TCGTCTTCTTCTTCGTATTCCTTCTCTTTTTCATTTTTCTCCTCATAAAAATTAACATAGTTATTATCGT
ATCCATATATGTATCTATCGTATAGAGTAAATTTTTTGTTGTCATAAATATATATGTCTTTTTTAATGGG
GTGTATAGTACCGCTGCGCATAGTTTTTCTGTAATTTACAACAGTGCTATTTTCTGGTAGTTCTTCGGAG
TGTGTTGCTTTAATTATTAAATTTATATAATCAATGAATTTGGGATCGTCGGTTTTGTACAATATGTTGC
CGGCATAGTACGCAGCTTCTTCTAGTTCAATTACACCATTTTTTAGCAGCACCGGATTAACATAACTTTC
CAAAATGTTGTACGAACCGTTAAACAAAAACAGTTCACCTCCCTTTTCTATACTATTGTCTGCGAGCAGT
TGTTTGTTGTTAAAAATAACAGCCATTGTAATGAGACGCACAAACTAATATCACA
Features (pLannotate 1.2.2; 17 found; start..end, strand, type, name):
     79..170     +  promoter       polyhedrin promoter: polh from Autographa californica; promoter for the baculovirus polyhedrin gene
    230..247     +  CDS            7xHis (fragment): 6xHis affinity tag
    284..994     +  CDS            mRuby3: mRuby3 is a basic (constitutively fluorescent) red fluorescent protein published in 2016, derived from Entacmaea quadricolor. It has low acid sensitivity.
   1133..1435    +  CDS            ccdB: CCDB_ECOLI - Also known as G, letB, letD. Experimental evidence at protein level: Swiss-Prot protein existence level 1. Toxic component of a type II toxin-antitoxin (TA) system, functioning in plasmid maintainence. Responsible for the post- segregational killing (PSK) of plasmid-free cells, also referred to as a plasmid addiction system. Half-life of over 2 hours. Cell killing by CcdB is accompanied by filamentation, defects in chromosome and plasmid segregation, defects in cell division, formation of anucleate cells, decreased DNA synthesis and plasmid loss. Interferes with the activity of DN
   1505..1588    +  CDS            large T antigen (fragment): large T antigen from SV40 (simian virus 40)
   1611..1745    +  polyA_signal   SV40 poly(A) signal: SV40 polyadenylation signal
   1818..2190    +  3'UTR          polyhedrin 3' UTR: 3' UTR from the Autographa californica nucleopolyhedrovirus polyhedrin gene (Suzuki et al., 2006)
   2450..2497    -  CDS            lacI (fragment): lac repressor; lacI; The lac repressor binds to the lac operator to inhibit transcription in E. coli. This inhibition can be relieved by adding lactose or isopropyl-β-D-thiogalactopyranoside (IPTG).
   2534..2574    -  rep_origin     RSF ori (fragment): Plasmids containing the RSF 1030 origin of replication can be propagated in E. coli cells that contain additional plasmids with compatible origins.
   2652..3240    -  rep_origin     ori: high-copy-number ColE1/pMB1/pBR322/pUC origin of replication
   3411..4271    -  CDS            AmpR: β-lactamase; bla; confers resistance to ampicillin, carbenicillin, and related antibiotics
   4273..4377    -  promoter       AmpR promoter: bla
   4403..4534    -  rep_origin     M13 ori (fragment): M13 bacteriophage origin of replication; arrow indicates direction of (+) strand synthesis
   4555..4711    -  CDS            lacZα (fragment): LacZα fragment of β-galactosidase; lacZ fragment
   4720..4738    +  promoter       T7 promoter: promoter for bacteriophage T7 RNA polymerase
   4841..5470    +  CDS            LEF-2: LEF2_NPVAC - Experimental evidence at protein level: Swiss-Prot protein existence level 1. Plays an essential role in viral DNA replication. Does not seem to participate in the initiation step but is rather important for the amplification of DNA. Also required for expression from the vp39 and polh promoters. From Autographa californica nuclear polyhedrosis virus (AcMNPV).
   5511..6116    +  CDS            ORF603: baculovirus ORF603 protein
