>Addgene plasmid #118867 | pOCC291 | addgene full sequence | sequence record 232275 | Addgene NGS Result
ATCATGGAGATAATTAAAATGATAACCATCTCGCAAATAAATAAGTATTTTACTGTTTTCGTAACAGTTT
TGTAATAAAAAAACCTATAAATATTCCGGATTATTCATACCGTCCCACCATCGGGCGCGGATCGCCACCA
TGGGCAGCAGCCATCACCATCACCATCACAGCAGCGGCAGACTGGAAGTTCTGTTCCAGGGGCCGATGGT
GTCTAAGGGCGAAGAGCTGATCAAGGAAAATATGCGTATGAAGGTGGTCATGGAAGGTTCGGTCAACGGC
CACCAATTCAAATGCACAGGTGAAGGAGAAGGCAGACCGTACGAGGGAACTCAAACCATGAGGATCAAAG
TCATCGAGGGAGGACCCCTGCCATTTGCCTTTGACATTCTTGCCACGTCGTTCATGTATGGCAGCCGTAC
TTTTATCAAGTACCCGGCCGACATCCCTGATTTCTTTAAACAGTCCTTTCCTGAGGGTTTTACTTGGGAA
AGAGTTACGAGATACGAAGATGGTGGAGTCGTCACCGTCACGCAGGACACCAGCCTTGAGGATGGCGAGC
TCGTCTACAACGTCAAGGTCAGAGGGGTAAACTTTCCCTCCAATGGTCCCGTGATGCAGAAGAAGACCAA
GGGTTGGGAGCCTAATACAGAGATGATGTATCCAGCAGATGGTGGTCTGAGAGGATACACTGACATCGCA
CTGAAAGTTGATGGTGGTGGCCATCTGCACTGCAACTTCGTGACAACTTACAGGTCAAAAAAGACCGTCG
GGAACATCAAGATGCCCGGTGTCCATGCCGTTGATCACCGCCTGGAAAGGATCGAGGAGAGTGACAATGA
AACCTACGTAGTGCAACGCGAAGTGGCAGTTGCCAAATACAGCAACCTTGGTGGTGGCATGGACGAGCTG
TACAAGGGATCCGCTGGCTCCGCTGCTGGTTCTGGCGCGGCCGCAAGCGCTATGGCCACAACCTGTTACA
TTGCACAAGATAAAAATATATCATCACGAACAGTAAAACTGTCTGCTTACATAAACAGTAATACAAGGGG
TGTTATGCAGTTTAAGGTTTACACCTATAAAAGAGAGAGCCGTTATCGTCTGTTTGTGGATGTACAGAGT
GATATTATTGACACGCCCGGGCGACGGATGGTGATCCCCCTGGCCAGTGCCCGTCTGCTGTCAGATAAAG
TCTCCCGTGAACTTTACCCGGTGGTGCATATCGGGGATGAAAGCTGGCGCATGATGACCACCGATATGGC
CAGTGTGCCGGTCTCCGTTATCGGGGAAGAAGTGGCTGATCTCAGCCACCGCGAAAATGACATCAAAAAC
GCCATTAACCTGATGTTCTGGGGAATATAAATGTCAGGCTCCCTTATACACAGCCAGTGGCGCGCCGTAA
TAGAAGCTTGTCGAGAAGTACTAGAGGATCATAATCAGCCATACCACATTTGTAGAGGTTTTACTTGCTT
TAAAAAACCTCCCACACCTCCCCCTGAACCTGAAACATAAAATGAATGCAATTGTTGTTGTTAACTTGTT
TATTGCAGCTTATAATGGTTACAAATAAAGCAATAGCATCACAAATTTCACAAATAAAGCATTTTTTTCA
CTGCATTCTAGTTGTGGTTTGTCCAAACTCATCAATGTATCTTATCATGTCTGGATCTGATCACTGCTTG
AGCCTAGGAGATCCGAACCAGATAAGTGAAAGCCTGCATCCGCAGATCTTAATTAATAAAACACGATACA
TTGTTATTAGTACATTTATTAAGCGCTAGATTCTGTGCGTTGTTGATTTACAGACAATTGTTGTACGTAT
TTTAATAATTCATTAAATTTATAATCTTTAGGGTGGTATGTTAGAGCGAAAATCAAATGATTTTCAGCGT
CTTTATATCTGAATTTAAATATTAAATCCTCAATAGATTTGTAAAATAGGTTTCGATTAGTTTCAAACAA
GGGTTGTTTTTCCGAACCGATGGCTGGACTATCTAATGGATTTTCGCTCAACGCCACAAAACTTGCCAAA
TCTTGTAGCAGCAATCTAGCTTTGTCGATATTCGTTTGTGTTTTGTTTTGTAATAAAGGTTCGACGTCGT
TCAAAATATTATGCGCTTTTGTATTTCTTTCATCACTGTCGTTAGTGTACAATTGACTCGACGTAAACAC
GTTAAATAACGCTTGGACATATTTAACATCGGGCGTGTTAGCTTTATTAGGCCGATTATCGTCGTCGTCC
CAACCCTCGTCGTTAGAAGTTGCTTCCGAAGACGATTTTGCCATAGCCACACGACGCCTATTAATTGTGT
CGGCTAACACGTCCGCGATCAAATTTGTAGTTGAGCTTTTTGGGCCTCATGGGCCTTCCGCTCACTGCCC
GCTTTCCAGTCGGGAAACCTGTCGTGCCAGCTGCATTAACATGGTCATAGCTGTTTCCTTGCGTATTGGG
CGCTCTCCGCTTCCTCGCTCACTGACTCGCTGCGCTCGGTCGTTCGGGTAAAGCCTGGGGTGCCTAATGA
GCAAAAGGCCAGCAAAAGGCCAGGAACCGTAAAAAGGCCGCGTTGCTGGCGTTTTTCCATAGGCTCCGCC
CCCCTGACGAGCATCACAAAAATCGACGCTCAAGTCAGAGGTGGCGAAACCCGACAGGACTATAAAGATA
CCAGGCGTTTCCCCCTGGAAGCTCCCTCGTGCGCTCTCCTGTTCCGACCCTGCCGCTTACCGGATACCTG
TCCGCCTTTCTCCCTTCGGGAAGCGTGGCGCTTTCTCATAGCTCACGCTGTAGGTATCTCAGTTCGGTGT
AGGTCGTTCGCTCCAAGCTGGGCTGTGTGCACGAACCCCCCGTTCAGCCCGACCGCTGCGCCTTATCCGG
TAACTATCGTCTTGAGTCCAACCCGGTAAGACACGACTTATCGCCACTGGCAGCAGCCACTGGTAACAGG
ATTAGCAGAGCGAGGTATGTAGGCGGTGCTACAGAGTTCTTGAAGTGGTGGCCTAACTACGGCTACACTA
GAAGAACAGTATTTGGTATCTGCGCTCTGCTGAAGCCAGTTACCTTCGGAAAAAGAGTTGGTAGCTCTTG
ATCCGGCAAACAAACCACCGCTGGTAGCGGTGGTTTTTTTGTTTGCAAGCAGCAGATTACGCGCAGAAAA
AAAGGATCTCAAGAAGATCCTTTGATCTTTTCTACGGGGTCTGACGCTCAGTGGAACGAAAACTCACGTT
AAGGGATTTTGGTCATGAGATTATCAAAAAGGATCTTCACCTAGATCCTTTTAAATTAAAAATGAAGTTT
TAAATCAATCTAAAGTATATATGAGTAAACTTGGTCTGACAGTTACCAATGCTTAATCAGTGAGGCACCT
ATCTCAGCGATCTGTCTATTTCGTTCATCCATAGTTGCCTGACTCCCCGTCGTGTAGATAACTACGATAC
GGGAGGGCTTACCATCTGGCCCCAGTGCTGCAATGATACCGCGAGAACCACGCTCACCGGCTCCAGATTT
ATCAGCAATAAACCAGCCAGCCGGAAGGGCCGAGCGCAGAAGTGGTCCTGCAACTTTATCCGCCTCCATC
CAGTCTATTAATTGTTGCCGGGAAGCTAGAGTAAGTAGTTCGCCAGTTAATAGTTTGCGCAACGTTGTTG
CCATTGCTACAGGCATCGTGGTGTCACGCTCGTCGTTTGGTATGGCTTCATTCAGCTCCGGTTCCCAACG
ATCAAGGCGAGTTACATGATCCCCCATGTTGTGCAAAAAAGCGGTTAGCTCCTTCGGTCCTCCGATCGTT
GTCAGAAGTAAGTTGGCCGCAGTGTTATCACTCATGGTTATGGCAGCACTGCATAATTCTCTTACTGTCA
TGCCATCCGTAAGATGCTTTTCTGTGACTGGTGAGTACTCAACCAAGTCATTCTGAGAATAGTGTATGCG
GCGACCGAGTTGCTCTTGCCCGGCGTCAATACGGGATAATACCGCGCCACATAGCAGAACTTTAAAAGTG
CTCATCATTGGAAAACGTTCTTCGGGGCGAAAACTCTCAAGGATCTTACCGCTGTTGAGATCCAGTTCGA
TGTAACCCACTCGTGCACCCAACTGATCTTCAGCATCTTTTACTTTCACCAGCGTTTCTGGGTGAGCAAA
AACAGGAAGGCAAAATGCCGCAAAAAAGGGAATAAGGGCGACACGGAAATGTTGAATACTCATACTCTTC
CTTTTTCAATATTATTGAAGCATTTATCAGGGTTATTGTCTCATGAGCGGATACATATTTGAATGTATTT
AGAAAAATAAACAAATAGGGGTTCCGCGCACATTTCCCCGAAAAGTGCCACCTAAATTGTAAGCGTTAAT
ATTTTGTTAAAATTCGCGTTAAATTTTTGTTAAATCAGCTCATTTTTTAACCAATAGGCCGAAATCGGCA
AAATCCCTTATAAATCAAAAGAATAGACCGAGATAGGGTTGAGTGGCCGCTACAGGGCGCTCCCATTCGC
CATTCAGGCTGCGCAACTGTTGGGAAGGGCGTTTCGGTGCGGGCCTCTTCGCTATTACGCCAGCTGGCGA
AAGGGGGATGTGCTGCAAGGCGATTAAGTTGGGTAACGCCAGGGTTTTCCCAGTCACGACGTTGTAAAAC
GACGGCCAGTGAGCGCGACGTAATACGACTCACTATAGGGCGAATTGGCGGAAGGCCGTCAAGGCCGTGA
CGTTAAAACTATTAAGCCATCCAATCGACCGTTAGTCGAATCAGGACCGCTGGTGCGAGAAGCCGCGAAG
TATGGCGAATGCATCGTATAACGTGTGGAGTCCGCTCATTAGAGCGTCATGTTTAGACAAGAAAGCTACA
TATTTAATTGATCCCGATGATTTTATTGATAAATTGACCCTAACTCCATACACGGTATTCTACAATGGCG
GGGTTTTGGTCAAAATTTCCGGACTGCGATTGTACATGCTGTTAACGGCTCCGCCCACTATTAATGAAAT
TAAAAATTCCAATTTTAAAAAACGCAGCAAGAGAAACATTTGTATGAAAGAATGCGTAGAAGGAAAGAAA
AATGTCGTGGACATGCTGAACAACAAGATTAATATGCCTCCGTGTATAAAAAAAATATTGAACGATTTGA
AAGAAAACAATGTACCGCGCGGCGGTATGTACAGGAAGAGGTTTATACTAAACTGTTACATTGCAAACGT
GGTTTCGTGTGCCAAGTGTGAAAACCGATGTTTAATCAAGGCTCTGACGCATTTCTACAACCACGACTCC
AAGTGTGTGGGTGAAGTCATGCATCTTTTAATCAAATCCCAAGATGTGTATAAACCACCAAACTGCCAAA
AAATGAAAACTGTGGACAAGCTCTGTCCGTTTGCTGGCAACTGCAAGGGTCTCAATCCTATTTGTAATTA
TTGAATAATAAAACAATTATAAATGCTAAATTTGTTTTTTATTAACGATACAAACCAAACGCAACAAGAA
CATTTGTAGTATTATCTATAATTGAAAACGCGTAGTTATAATCGCTGAGGTAATATTTAAAATCATTTTC
AAATGATTCACAGTTAATTTGCGACAATATAATTTTATTTTCACATAAACTAGACGCCTTGTCGTCTTCT
TCTTCGTATTCCTTCTCTTTTTCATTTTTCTCCTCATAAAAATTAACATAGTTATTATCGTATCCATATA
TGTATCTATCGTATAGAGTAAATTTTTTGTTGTCATAAATATATATGTCTTTTTTAATGGGGTGTATAGT
ACCGCTGCGCATAGTTTTTCTGTAATTTACAACAGTGCTATTTTCTGGTAGTTCTTCGGAGTGTGTTGCT
TTAATTATTAAATTTATATAATCAATGAATTTGGGATCGTCGGTTTTGTACAATATGTTGCCGGCATAGT
ACGCAGCTTCTTCTAGTTCAATTACACCATTTTTTAGCAGCACCGGATTAACATAACTTTCCAAAATGTT
GTACGAACCGTTAAACAAAAACAGTTCACCTCCCTTTTCTATACTATTGTCTGCGAGCAGTTGTTTGTTG
TTAAAAATAACAGCCATTGTAATGAGACGCACAAACTAATATCACAAGCTGCCACCATTTTGTTCGCCCA
GGACTCTAGCTATAGTTCTAGTGGTTGGCTACGTATACTCCGGAATATTAATAG
Features (pLannotate 1.2.2; 17 found; start..end, strand, type, name):
      1..92      +  promoter       polyhedrin promoter: polh from Autographa californica; promoter for the baculovirus polyhedrin gene
    152..169     +  CDS            7xHis (fragment): 6xHis affinity tag
    206..916     +  CDS            mRuby3: mRuby3 is a basic (constitutively fluorescent) red fluorescent protein published in 2016, derived from Entacmaea quadricolor. It has low acid sensitivity.
   1055..1357    +  CDS            ccdB: CCDB_ECOLI - Also known as G, letB, letD. Experimental evidence at protein level: Swiss-Prot protein existence level 1. Toxic component of a type II toxin-antitoxin (TA) system, functioning in plasmid maintainence. Responsible for the post- segregational killing (PSK) of plasmid-free cells, also referred to as a plasmid addiction system. Half-life of over 2 hours. Cell killing by CcdB is accompanied by filamentation, defects in chromosome and plasmid segregation, defects in cell division, formation of anucleate cells, decreased DNA synthesis and plasmid loss. Interferes with the activity of DN
   1427..1510    +  CDS            large T antigen (fragment): large T antigen from SV40 (simian virus 40)
   1533..1667    +  polyA_signal   SV40 poly(A) signal: SV40 polyadenylation signal
   1740..2112    +  3'UTR          polyhedrin 3' UTR: 3' UTR from the Autographa californica nucleopolyhedrovirus polyhedrin gene (Suzuki et al., 2006)
   2372..2419    -  CDS            lacI (fragment): lac repressor; lacI; The lac repressor binds to the lac operator to inhibit transcription in E. coli. This inhibition can be relieved by adding lactose or isopropyl-β-D-thiogalactopyranoside (IPTG).
   2456..2496    -  rep_origin     RSF ori (fragment): Plasmids containing the RSF 1030 origin of replication can be propagated in E. coli cells that contain additional plasmids with compatible origins.
   2574..3162    -  rep_origin     ori: high-copy-number ColE1/pMB1/pBR322/pUC origin of replication
   3333..4193    -  CDS            AmpR: β-lactamase; bla; confers resistance to ampicillin, carbenicillin, and related antibiotics
   4194..4298    -  promoter       AmpR promoter: bla
   4324..4455    -  rep_origin     M13 ori (fragment): M13 bacteriophage origin of replication; arrow indicates direction of (+) strand synthesis
   4476..4632    -  CDS            lacZα (fragment): LacZα fragment of β-galactosidase; lacZ fragment
   4641..4659    +  promoter       T7 promoter: promoter for bacteriophage T7 RNA polymerase
   4762..5391    +  CDS            LEF-2: LEF2_NPVAC - Experimental evidence at protein level: Swiss-Prot protein existence level 1. Plays an essential role in viral DNA replication. Does not seem to participate in the initiation step but is rather important for the amplification of DNA. Also required for expression from the vp39 and polh promoters. From Autographa californica nuclear polyhedrosis virus (AcMNPV).
   5432..6037    +  CDS            ORF603: baculovirus ORF603 protein
