[The description below was written by a language model from this plasmid's Addgene catalogue record and pLannotate feature annotations shown in this document.]
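Description:
pOCC291 is a baculovirus transfer (shuttle) vector built on the pOET1 backbone, part of the FlexiBAC system for insect-cell protein expression. It is an empty destination vector of about 6.1 kb rather than a plasmid carrying a gene of interest. In E. coli it replicates from a high-copy ColE1/pUC-type origin and is selected with ampicillin through the AmpR (β-lactamase) gene. Because it carries the ccdB toxin gene, it is maintained in the ccdB-tolerant strain DB3.1. The annotation also picks up short fragments of lacI, lacZα, M13 and RSF origins, and a T7 promoter, which appear to be backbone remnants with no stated role.

The expression cassette is driven by the very late AcMNPV polyhedrin (polH) promoter. It encodes an N-terminal His6 tag, a 3C protease cleavage site and the red fluorescent protein mRuby3, followed by a NotI–ccdB–AscI stuffer and a stop codon. An SV40 polyadenylation signal and the polyhedrin 3′ UTR lie downstream. Replacing ccdB with an open reading frame cloned between NotI and AscI yields a His6-3C-mRuby3-target fusion. Uncut or religated parental plasmid is counter-selected in standard E. coli strains by the toxin. By the recorded order of elements, 3C cleavage would remove the His tag and leave mRuby3 fused to the protein.

Upstream of the cassette are the baculoviral LEF-2 and ORF603 sequences, which form one homology arm for recombination with the FlashBac bacmid in insect cells. The feature tables annotate no downstream viral gene that would mark the other arm. Recombination produces a virus for making affinity-purifiable, fluorescently tagged protein. The depositor and repository sequences carry the same features, differ by one nucleotide in length, and start at different positions.
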