Addgene plasmid #118867: pOCC291
Purpose: shuttle vector for baculovirus production, using FlashBac bacmid; for recombinant protein with N-terminal HIS6 tag, cleavable with 3C, and N-terminal mRuby3
Depositing lab: Marc Bickle & PEPC MPI CBG. Depositing organization: Max Planck Institute of Molecular Cell Biology and Genetics. Publication: FlexiBAC: a versatile, open-source baculovirus vector system for protein expression, secretion, and proteolytic processing. Lemaitre RP, Bogdanova A, Borgonovo B, Woodruff JB, Drechsel DN. BMC Biotechnol. 2019 Mar 29;19(1):20. doi: 10.1186/s12896-019-0512-z. PubMed 30925874.
Backbone
  Vector backbone: pOET1
  Backbone size w/o insert (bp): 4900
  Vector type: Insect Expression
Growth in bacteria
  Bacterial resistance: Ampicillin, 100 μg/mL
  Growth temperature: 37°C
  Growth strain: DB3.1
  Copy number: High Copy
Gene/Insert
  Gene/Insert name: NcoI-HIS6-3C-mRuby3-NotI-ccdB-AscI-stop-HindIII cassette
  Promoter: polH
  Tag / fusion protein: HIS6, cleavable with 3C protease, mRuby3 (N terminal on backbone)
  Cloning method: Restriction Enzyme; 5′ cloning site NotI (unknown if destroyed); 3′ cloning site AscI (unknown if destroyed)
Terms and licenses: Academic/Nonprofit Terms; Industry Terms: Not Available to Industry
How to cite: pOCC291 was a gift from Marc Bickle & PEPC MPI CBG (Addgene plasmid # 118867 ; http://n2t.net/addgene:118867 ; RRID:Addgene_118867)
